>Addgene plasmid #143464 | TFORF1084 | addgene full sequence | sequence record 397911 | Addgene NGS Result
TTAATGTAGTCTTATGCAATACTCTTGTAGTCTTGCAACATGGTAACGATGAGTTAGCAACATGCCTTAC
AAGGAGAGAAAAAGCACCGTGCATGCCGATTGGTGGAAGTAAGGTGGTACGATCGTGCCTTATTAGGAAG
GCAACAGACGGGTCTGACATGGATTGGACGAACCACTGAATTGCCGCATTGCAGAGATATTGTATTTAAG
TGCCTAGCTCGATACATAAACGGGTCTCTCTGGTTAGACCAGATCTGAGCCTGGGAGCTCTCTGGCTAAC
TAGGGAACCCACTGCTTAAGCCTCAATAAAGCTTGCCTTGAGTGCTTCAAGTAGTGTGTGCCCGTCTGTT
GTGTGACTCTGGTAACTAGAGATCCCTCAGACCCTTTTAGTCAGTGTGGAAAATCTCTAGCAGTGGCGCC
CGAACAGGGACTTGAAAGCGAAAGGGAAACCAGAGGAGCTCTCTCGACGCAGGACTCGGCTTGCTGAAGC
GCGCACGGCAAGAGGCGAGGGGCGGCGACTGGTGAGTACGCCAAAAATTTTGACTAGCGGAGGCTAGAAG
GAGAGAGATGGGTGCGAGAGCGTCAGTATTAAGCGGGGGAGAATTAGATCGCGATGGGAAAAAATTCGGT
TAAGGCCAGGGGGAAAGAAAAAATATAAATTAAAACATATAGTATGGGCAAGCAGGGAGCTAGAACGATT
CGCAGTTAATCCTGGCCTGTTAGAAACATCAGAAGGCTGTAGACAAATACTGGGACAGCTACAACCATCC
CTTCAGACAGGATCAGAAGAACTTAGATCATTATATAATACAGTAGCAACCCTCTATTGTGTGCATCAAA
GGATAGAGATAAAAGACACCAAGGAAGCTTTAGACAAGATAGAGGAAGAGCAAAACAAAAGTAAGACCAC
CGCACAGCAAGCGGCCGCTGATCTTCAGACCTGGAGGAGGAGATATGAGGGACAATTGGAGAAGTGAATT
ATATAAATATAAAGTAGTAAAAATTGAACCATTAGGAGTAGCACCCACCAAGGCAAAGAGAAGAGTGGTG
CAGAGAGAAAAAAGAGCAGTGGGAATAGGAGCTTTGTTCCTTGGGTTCTTGGGAGCAGCAGGAAGCACTA
TGGGCGCAGCGTCAATGACGCTGACGGTACAGGCCAGACAATTATTGTCTGGTATAGTGCAGCAGCAGAA
CAATTTGCTGAGGGCTATTGAGGCGCAACAGCATCTGTTGCAACTCACAGTCTGGGGCATCAAGCAGCTC
CAGGCAAGAATCCTGGCTGTGGAAAGATACCTAAAGGATCAACAGCTCCTGGGGATTTGGGGTTGCTCTG
GAAAACTCATTTGCACCACTGCTGTGCCTTGGAATGCTAGTTGGAGTAATAAATCTCTGGAACAGATTTG
GAATCACACGACCTGGATGGAGTGGGACAGAGAAATTAACAATTACACAAGCTTAATACACTCCTTAATT
GAAGAATCGCAAAACCAGCAAGAAAAGAATGAACAAGAATTATTGGAATTAGATAAATGGGCAAGTTTGT
GGAATTGGTTTAACATAACAAATTGGCTGTGGTATATAAAATTATTCATAATGATAGTAGGAGGCTTGGT
AGGTTTAAGAATAGTTTTTGCTGTACTTTCTATAGTGAATAGAGTTAGGCAGGGATATTCACCATTATCG
TTTCAGACCCACCTCCCAACCCCGAGGGGACCCATGCATTGCATCTCAATTAGTCAGCAACCAGGTGTGG
AAAGTCCCCAGGCTCCCCAGCAGGCAGAAGTATGCAAAGCATGCGTCTCAATTAGTCAGCAACCATAGTC
CCGCCCCTAACTCCGCCCATCCCGCCCCTAACTCCGCCCAGTTCCGCCCATTCTCCGCCCCATGGCTGAC
TAATTTTTTTTATTTATGCAGAGGCCGAGGCCGCCTCGGCCTCTGAGCTATTCCAGAAGTAGTGAGGAGG
CTTTTTTGGAGGCCTAGGCTTTTGCAAAAAGCTTTCTAGAGGTACCACCGGAGCTTACCATGACCGAGTA
CAAGCCCACGGTGCGCCTCGCCACCCGCGACGACGTCCCCAGGGCCGTACGCACCCTCGCCGCCGCGTTC
GCCGACTACCCCGCCACGCGCCACACCGTCGATCCGGACCGCCACATCGAGCGGGTCACCGAGCTGCAAG
AACTCTTCCTCACGCGCGTCGGGCTCGACATCGGCAAGGTGTGGGTCGCGGACGACGGCGCCGCCGTGGC
GGTCTGGACCACGCCGGAGAGCGTCGAAGCGGGGGCGGTGTTCGCCGAGATCGGCCCGCGCATGGCCGAG
TTGAGCGGTTCCCGGCTGGCCGCGCAGCAACAGATGGAAGGCCTCCTGGCGCCGCACCGGCCCAAGGAGC
CCGCGTGGTTCCTGGCCACCGTCGGCGTCTCGCCCGACCACCAGGGCAAGGGTCTGGGCAGCGCCGTCGT
GCTCCCCGGAGTGGAGGCGGCCGAGCGCGCCGGGGTGCCCGCCTTCCTGGAGACCTCCGCGCCCCGCAAC
CTCCCCTTCTACGAGCGGCTCGGCTTCACCGTCACCGCCGACGTCGAGGTGCCCGAAGGACCGCGCACCT
GGTGCATGACCCGCAAGCCCGGTGCCAGTTAACGAATTCTAGATCTTGAGACAAATGGCAGTATTCATCC
ACAATTTTAAAAGAAAAGGGGGGATTGGGGGGTACAGTGCAGGGGAAAGAATAGTAGACATAATAGCAAC
AGACATACAAACTAAAGAATTACAAAAACAAATTACAAAAATTCAAAATTTTCGGGTTTATTACAGGGAC
AGCAGAGATCCACTTTGGCGCCGGCTCGAGGCCTGCAGGTGCAAAGATGGATAAAGTTTTAAACAGAGAG
GAATCTTTGCAGCTAATGGACCTTCTAGGTCTTGAAAGGAGTGGGAATTGGCTCCGGTGCCCGTCAGTGG
GCAGAGCGCACATCGCCCACAGTCCCCGAGAAGTTGGGGGGAGGGGTCGGCAATTGAACCGGTGCCTAGA
GAAGGTGGCGCGGGGTAAACTGGGAAAGTGATGTCGTGTACTGGCTCCGCCTTTTTCCCGAGGGTGGGGG
AGAACCGTATATAAGTGCAGTAGTCGCCGTGAACGTTCTTTTTCGCAACGGGTTTGCCGCCAGAACACAG
GTAAGTGCCGTGTGTGGTTCCCGCGGGCCTGGCCTCTTTACGGGTTATGGCCCTTGCGTGCCTTGAATTA
CTTCCACCTGGCTGCAGTACGTGATTCTTGATCCCGAGCTTCGGGTTGGAAGTGGGTGGGAGAGTTCGAG
GCCTTGCGCTTAAGGAGCCCCTTCGCCTCGTGCTTGAGTTGAGGCCTGGCCTGGGCGCTGGGGCCGCCGC
GTGCGAATCTGGTGGCACCTTCGCGCCTGTCTCGCTGCTTTCGATAAGTCTCTAGCCATTTAAAATTTTT
GATGACCTGCTGCGACGCTTTTTTTCTGGCAAGATAGTCTTGTAAATGCGGGCCAAGATCTGCACACTGG
TATTTCGGTTTTTGGGGCCGCGGGCGGCGACGGGGCCCGTGCGTCCCAGCGCACATGTTCGGCGAGGCGG
GGCCTGCGAGCGCGGCCACCGAGAATCGGACGGGGGTAGTCTCAAGCTGGCCGGCCTGCTCTGGTGCCTG
GCCTCGCGCCGCCGTGTATCGCCCCGCCCTGGGCGGCAAGGCTGGCCCGGTCGGCACCAGTTGCGTGAGC
GGAAAGATGGCCGCTTCCCGGCCCTGCTGCAGGGAGCTCAAAATGGAGGACGCGGCGCTCGGGAGAGCGG
GCGGGTGAGTCACCCACACAAAGGAAAAGGGCCTTTCCGTCCTCAGCCGTCGCTTCATGTGACTCCACGG
AGTACCGGGCGCCGTCCAGGCACCTCGATTAGTTCTCGAGCTTTTGGAGTACGTCGTCTTTAGGTTGGGG
GGAGGGGTTTTATGCGATGGAGTTTCCCCACACTGAGTGGGTGGAGACTGAAGTTAGGCCAGCTTGGCAC
TTGATGTAATTCTCCTTGGAATTTGCCCTTTTTGAGTTTGGATCTTGGTTCATTCTCAAGCCTCAGACAG
TGGTTCAAAGTTTTTTTCTTCCATTTCAGGTGTCGTGAGGCTAGCACCGCCACCATGGCCAGCTCTGCTA
AGTCAGCTGAGATGCCCACCATCTCCAAAACCGTTAACCCTACTCCTGATCCTCATCAAGAATATCTGGA
CCCTAGGATTACCATTGCCTTATTCGAAATTGGATCACATTCCCCTTCCTCCTGGGGCTCTCTCCCTTTC
CTAAAGAATAGCAGCCATCAAGTTACAGAACAACAGACTGCACAGAAGTTTAACAATCTCTTAAAAGAAA
TTAAAGATATTCTTAAAAATATGGCAGGTTTTGAAGAGAAGATCACAGAAGCAAAAGAACTTTTTGAGGA
AACCAATATTACTGAGGATGTGTCAGCCCACAAAGAAAATATCAGAGGACTTGACAAAATCAATGAAATG
TTATCAACAAACCTGCCTGTTAGTTTAGCCCCAGAGAAAGAAGACAATGAAAAGAAACAGGAGATGATAT
TGGAAACCAATATTACTGAGGATGTGTCAGCCCACAAAGAAAATATCAGAGGACTTGACAAAATCAATGA
AATGTTATCAACAAACCTGCCTGTTAGTTTAGCCCCAGAGAAAGAAGACAATGAAAAGAAACAGCAGATG
ATAATGGAAAACCAGAACTCTGAGAACACCGCACAAGTTTTTGCAAGAGATTTGGTAAATCGTTTAGAAG
AAAAAAAAGTCCTTAACGAAACTCAACAAAGTCAGGAAAAAGCAAAAAACAGACTTAATGTTCAAGAAGA
AACTATGAAAATTAGGAACAACATGGAGCAGTTACTACAGGAAGCAGAACACTGGAGTAAACAACATACT
GAGCTCAGTAAACTGATAAAATCCTATCAGAAATCTCAGAAAGACATAAGTGAAACTCTTGGAAATAATG
GAGTCGGTTTCCAAACCCAGCCAAATAATGAAGTGTCGGCTAAGCATGAGCTGGAGGAACAGGTGAAGAA
ACTGAGCCATGACACCTATTCATTGCAGTTGATGGCAGCTTTGCTAGAGAATGAATGCCAAATCTTACAG
CAGAGAGTAGAGATTCTCAAGGAACTCCATCATCAGAAACAGGGAACTCTGCAAGAGAAGCCAATTCAGA
TAAACTATAAACAGGACAAGAAAAATCAGAAGCCATCAGAAGCAAAGAAAGTAGAAATGTATAAGCAGAA
CAAGCAAGCAATGAAGGGTACATTTTGGAAAAAAGACAGATCCTGTAGAAGCCTGGATGTTTGTCTTAAT
AAGAAAGCTTGCAATACCCAGTTCAATATTCATGTTGCAAGAAAAGCTCTTAGGGGAAAAATGAGGTCAG
CTAGCAGCCTAAGATAGTAATGAACTAGTCCGTAACTTGAAAGTATTTCGATTTCTTGGCTTTATATATC
TTGTGGAAAGGACGACGTTATATGGGTGCGGTTATAAACACGCGTTAAGTCGACAATCAACCTCTGGATT
ACAAAATTTGTGAAAGATTGACTGGTATTCTTAACTATGTTGCTCCTTTTACGCTATGTGGATACGCTGC
TTTAATGCCTTTGTATCATGCTATTGCTTCCCGTATGGCTTTCATTTTCTCCTCCTTGTATAAATCCTGG
TTGCTGTCTCTTTATGAGGAGTTGTGGCCCGTTGTCAGGCAACGTGGCGTGGTGTGCACTGTGTTTGCTG
ACGCAACCCCCACTGGTTGGGGCATTGCCACCACCTGTCAGCTCCTTTCCGGGACTTTCGCTTTCCCCCT
CCCTATTGCCACGGCGGAACTCATCGCCGCCTGCCTTGCCCGCTGCTGGACAGGGGCTCGGCTGTTGGGC
ACTGACAATTCCGTGGTGTTGTCGGGGAAATCATCGTCCTTTCCTTGGCTGCTCGCCTGTGTTGCCACCT
GGATTCTGCGCGGGACGTCCTTCTGCTACGTCCCTTCGGCCCTCAATCCAGCGGACCTTCCTTCCCGCGG
CCTGCTGCCGGCTCTGCGGCCTCTTCCGCGTCTTCGCCTTCGCCCTCAGACGAGTCGGATCTCCCTTTGG
GCCGCCTCCCCGCGTCGACTTTAAGACCAATGACTTACAAGGCAGCTGTAGATCTTAGCCACTTTTTAAA
AGAAAAGGGGGGACTGGAAGGGCTAATTCACTCCCAACGAAGACAAGATCTGCTTTTTGCTTGTACTGGG
TCTCTCTGGTTAGACCAGATCTGAGCCTGGGAGCTCTCTGGCTAACTAGGGAACCCACTGCTTAAGCCTC
AATAAAGCTTGCCTTGAGTGCTTCAAGTAGTGTGTGCCCGTCTGTTGTGTGACTCTGGTAACTAGAGATC
CCTCAGACCCTTTTAGTCAGTGTGGAAAATCTCTAGCAGTACGTATAGTAGTTCATGTCATCTTATTATT
CAGTATTTATAACTTGCAAAGAAATGAATATCAGAGAGTGAGAGGAACTTGTTTATTGCAGCTTATAATG
GTTACAAATAAAGCAATAGCATCACAAATTTCACAAATAAAGCATTTTTTTCACTGCATTCTAGTTGTGG
TTTGTCCAAACTCATCAATGTATCTTATCATGTCTGGCTCTAGCTATCCCGCCCCTAACTCCGCCCATCC
CGCCCCTAACTCCGCCCAGTTCCGCCCATTCTCCGCCCCATGGCTGACTAATTTTTTTTATTTATGCAGA
GGCCGAGGCCGCCTCGGCCTCTGAGCTATTCCAGAAGTAGTGAGGAGGCTTTTTTGGAGGCCTAGGGACG
TACCCAATTCGCCCTATAGTGAGTCGTATTACGCGCGCTCACTGGCCGTCGTTTTACAACGTCGTGACTG
GGAAAACCCTGGCGTTACCCAACTTAATCGCCTTGCAGCACATCCCCCTTTCGCCAGCTGGCGTAATAGC
GAAGAGGCCCGCACCGATCGCCCTTCCCAACAGTTGCGCAGCCTGAATGGCGAATGGG
[124 nt withheld, positions 6989-7112]
C
[91 nt withheld, positions 7114-7204]
A
[49 nt withheld, positions 7206-7254]
CCTTTGACGTTGGAGTCCACGTTCTTT
[37 nt withheld, positions 7282-7318]
ACCCTATCTCGGTCTATTCTTTTGATTTATAAGGGATTTTGCCGATTTCGGCCTATTGGTTAAAAAATGA
GCTGATTTAACAAAAATTTAACGCGAATTTTAACAAAATATTAACGCTTACAATTTAGGTGGCACTTTTC
GGGGAAATGTGCGCGGAACCCCTATTTGTTTATTTTTCTAAATACATTCAAATATGTATCCGCTCATGAG
ACAATAACCCTGATAAATGCTTCAATAATATTGAAAAAGGAAGAGTATGAGTATTCAACATTTCCGTGTC
GCCCTTATTCCCTTTTTTGCGGCATTTTGCCTTCCTGTTTTTGCTCACCCAGAAACGCTGGTGAAAGTAA
AAGATGCTGAAGATCAGTTGGGTGCACGAGTGGGTTACATCGAACTGGATCTCAACAGCGGTAAGATCCT
TGAGAGTTTTCGCCCCGAAGAACGTTTTCCAATGATGAGCACTTTTAAAGTTCTGCTATGTGGCGCGGTA
TTATCCCGTATTGACGCCGGGCAAGAGCAACTCGGTCGCCGCATACACTATTCTCAGAATGACTTGGTTG
AGTACTCACCAGTCACAGAAAAGCATCTTACGGATGGCATGACAGTAAGAGAATTATGCAGTGCTGCCAT
AACCATGAGTGATAACACTGCGGCCAACTTACTTCTGACAACGATCGGAGGACCGAAGGAGCTAACCGCT
TTTTTGCACAACATGGGGGATCATGTAACTCGCCTTGATCGTTGGGAACCGGAGCTGAATGAAGCCATAC
CAAACGACGAGCGTGACACCACGATGCCTGTAGCAATGGCAACAACGTTGCGCAAACTATTAACTGGCGA
ACTACTTACTCTAGCTTCCCGGCAACAATTAATAGACTGGATGGAGGCGGATAAAGTTGCAGGACCACTT
CTGCGCTCGGCCCTTCCGGCTGGCTGGTTTATTGCTGATAAATCTGGAGCCGGTGAGCGTGGGTCTCGCG
GTATCATTGCAGCACTGGGGCCAGATGGTAAGCCCTCCCGTATCGTAGTTATCTACACGACGGGGAGTCA
GGCAACTATGGATGAACGAAATAGACAGATCGCTGAGATAGGTGCCTCACTGATTAAGCATTGGTAACTG
TCAGACCAAGTTTACTCATATATACTTTAGATTGATTTAAAACTTCATTTTTAATTTAAAAGGATCTAGG
TGAAGATCCTTTTTGATAATCTCATGACCAAAATCCCTTAACGTGAGTTTTCGTTCCACTGAGCGTCAGA
CCCCGTAGAAAAGATCAAAGGATCTTCTTGAGATCCTTTTTTTCTGCGCGTAATCTGCTGCTTGCAAACA
AAAAAACCACCGCTACCAGCGGTGGTTTGTTTGCCGGATCAAGAGCTACCAACTCTTTTTCCGAAGGTAA
CTGGCTTCAGCAGAGCGCAGATACCAAATACTGTTCTTCTAGTGTAGCCGTAGTTAGGCCACCACTTCAA
GAACTCTGTAGCACCGCCTACATACCTCGCTCTGCTAATCCTGTTACCAGTGGCTGCTGCCAGTGGCGAT
AAGTCGTGTCTTACCGGGTTGGACTCAAGACGATAGTTACCGGATAAGGCGCAGCGGTCGGGCTGAACGG
GGGGTTCGTGCACACAGCCCAGCTTGGAGCGAACGACCTACACCGAACTGAGATACCTACAGCGTGAGCT
ATGAGAAAGCGCCACGCTTCCCGAAGGGAGAAAGGCGGACAGGTATCCGGTAAGCGGCAGGGTCGGAACA
GGAGAGCGCACGAGGGAGCTTCCAGGGGGAAACGCCTGGTATCTTTATAGTCCTGTCGGGTTTCGCCACC
TCTGACTTGAGCGTCGATTTTTGTGATGCTCGTCAGGGGGGCGGAGCCTATGGAAAAACGCCAGCAACGC
GGCCTTTTTACGGTTCCTGGCCTTTTGCTGGCCTTTTGCTCACATGTTCTTTCCTGCGTTATCCCCTGAT
TCTGTGGATAACCGTATTACCGCCTTTGAGTGAGCTGATACCGCTCGCCGCAGCCGAACGACCGAGCGCA
GCGAGTCAGTGAGCGAGGAAGCGGAAGAGCGCCCAATACGCAAACCGCCTCTCCCCGCGCGTTGGCCGAT
TCATTAATGCAGCTGGCACGACAGGTTTCCCGACTGGAAAGCGGGCAGTGAGCGCAACGCAATTAATGTG
AGTTAGCTCACTCATTAGGCACCCCAGGCTTTACACTTTATGCTTCCGGCTCGTATGTTGTGTGGAATTG
TGAGCGGATAACAATTTCACACAGGAAACAGCTATGACCATGATTACGCCAAGCGCGCAATTAACCCTCA
CTAAAGGGAACAAAAGCTGGAGCTGCAAGC
Features (pLannotate 1.2.2; 31 found; start..end, strand, type, name):
      5..231     +  promoter       RSV promoter: Rous sarcoma virus enhancer/promoter
    232..412     +  LTR            5' LTR (truncated): truncated 5' long terminal repeat (LTR) from HIV-1
    459..584     +  misc_feature   HIV-1 Ψ: packaging signal of human immunodeficiency virus type 1
    568..931     +  CDS            HIV-1 gag (fragment): gag protein from human immunodeficiency virus 1; gag
   1077..1310    +  misc_feature   RRE: The Rev response element (RRE) of HIV-1 allows for Rev-dependent mRNA export from the nucleus to the cytoplasm.
   1687..1713    +  CDS            Rev (fragment): human immunodeficiency virus 1 (HIV-1) Rev protein; rev; enhances nuclear export of unspliced and incompletely spliced viral mRNAs
   1720..1743    +  promoter       SV40 promoter (fragment): SV40 early promoter
   1744..1815    +  promoter       SV40 promoter (fragment): SV40 enhancer and early promoter
   1839..1974    +  rep_origin     SV40 ori: SV40 origin of replication
   2020..2616    +  CDS            PuroR (fragment): puromycin N-acetyltransferase; pac from Streptomyces; confers resistance to puromycin
   2665..2782    +  misc_feature   cPPT/CTS: central polypurine tract and central termination sequence of HIV-1
   2847..2913    +  CDS            small t antigen (fragment): SV40 (simian virus 40) small t antigen
   2920..4098    +  promoter       EF-1α promoter: strong constitutive promoter for human elongation factor EF-1α
   4115..5404    +  CDS            SPZ1: SPZ1_HUMAN - Also known as TSP1. Experimental evidence at protein level: Swiss-Prot protein existence level 1. Transcription factor that binds to the DNA sequence 5'- CANNTG-3'(E box) and the G-box motif. May play an important role in the regulation of cell proliferation and differentiation during spermatogenesis (By similarity). From Homo sapiens (Human).
   5420..5473    +  promoter       U6 promoter (fragment): RNA polymerase III promoter for human U6 snRNA
   5515..6103    +  misc_feature   WPRE: woodchuck hepatitis virus posttranscriptional regulatory element
   6154..6173    +  misc_feature   cPPT/CTS (fragment): central polypurine tract and central termination sequence of HIV-1
   6175..6408    +  LTR            3' LTR (ΔU3): self-inactivating 3' long terminal repeat (LTR) from HIV-1
   6486..6607    +  polyA_signal   SV40 poly(A) signal: SV40 polyadenylation signal
   6647..6782    +  rep_origin     SV40 ori: SV40 origin of replication
   6803..6821    -  promoter       T7 promoter: promoter for bacteriophage T7 RNA polymerase
   6829..6984    +  CDS            lacZα (fragment): LacZα fragment of β-galactosidase; lacZ fragment
   6989..7417    +  rep_origin     f1 ori (sequence partly withheld): f1 bacteriophage origin of replication; arrow indicates direction of (+) strand synthesis
   7470..7574    +  promoter       AmpR promoter: bla
   7575..8435    +  CDS            AmpR: β-lactamase; bla; confers resistance to ampicillin, carbenicillin, and related antibiotics
   8606..9194    +  rep_origin     ori: high-copy-number ColE1/pMB1/pBR322/pUC origin of replication
   9377..9469    +  CDS            lacI (fragment): lac repressor; lacI; The lac repressor binds to the lac operator to inhibit transcription in E. coli. This inhibition can be relieved by adding lactose or isopropyl-β-D-thiogalactopyranoside (IPTG).
   9482..9503    +  protein_bind   CAP binding site: CAP binding activates transcription in the presence of cAMP. E. coli catabolite activator protein
   9518..9548    +  promoter       lac promoter: promoter for the E. coli lac operon
   9556..9572    +  protein_bind   lac operator: The lac repressor binds to the lac operator to inhibit transcription in E. coli. This inhibition can be relieved by adding lactose or isopropyl-β-D-thiogalactopyranoside (IPTG). lac repressor encoded by lacI
   9617..9635    +  promoter       T3 promoter: promoter for bacteriophage T3 RNA polymerase
