[The description below was written by a language model from this plasmid's Addgene catalogue record and pLannotate feature annotations shown in this document.]
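Description:
TFORF1084 is a lentiviral mammalian expression plasmid built on the pLX_TRC317 backbone and carrying the human SPZ1 open reading frame, which encodes a transcription factor that binds E-box and G-box motifs and has been linked to regulation of proliferation and differentiation during spermatogenesis. It belongs to a barcoded transcription factor ORF collection in which each construct carries a unique 24-bp barcode, so that the overexpressed factor can be identified in pooled screens. The barcode is not annotated as a separate feature. The sequenced record is about 9.7 kb, consistent with the stated backbone and insert sizes.

The transfer cassette has a third-generation, self-inactivating design. An RSV promoter fused to a truncated HIV-1 5' LTR drives genomic RNA production in packaging cells. It is followed by the Ψ packaging signal with a partial gag region, the RRE for Rev-dependent nuclear export, a cPPT/CTS element, and a ΔU3 3' LTR that disables LTR promoter activity after integration. Within the provirus, an SV40 early promoter drives puromycin N-acetyltransferase for selecting transduced cells, and downstream the constitutive EF-1α promoter drives SPZ1. A WPRE after the ORF enhances transcript stability and expression. The short U6 promoter fragment annotated between the ORF and the WPRE is probably residual backbone or priming sequence rather than a functional promoter. An SV40 poly(A) signal lies beyond the 3' LTR.

In bacteria the plasmid is maintained by a high-copy pUC-type origin with ampicillin resistance, and it also carries an f1 origin and lac/T7/T3 remnants. The depositor warns of possible recombination, a known risk with LTR-containing plasmids.
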