Addgene plasmid #143464: TFORF1084
Purpose: Lentiviral vector for overexpressing transcription factor ORFs with unique 24-bp barcodes. Barcodes facilitate identification of transcription factors in pooled screens.
Depositing lab: Feng Zhang. Depositing organization: Broad Institute. Publication: A transcription factor atlas of directed differentiation. Joung J, Ma S, Tay T, Geiger-Schuller KR, Kirchgatterer PC, Verdine VK, Guo B, Arias-Garcia MA, Allen WE, Singh A, Kuksenko O, Abudayyeh OO, Gootenberg JS, Fu Z, Macrae RK, Buenrostro JD, Regev A, Zhang F. Cell. 2023 Jan 5;186(1):209-229.e26. doi: 10.1016/j.cell.2022.11.026. PubMed 36608654.
Backbone
  Vector backbone: pLX_TRC317
  Backbone manufacturer: Broad Institute Genetic Perturbation Platform
  Backbone size w/o insert (bp): 8264
  Vector type: Mammalian Expression, Lentiviral
  Selectable markers: Puromycin
Growth in bacteria
  Bacterial resistance: Ampicillin, 100 μg/mL
  Growth temperature: 37°C
  Growth strain: NEB Stable
  Copy number: High Copy
Gene/Insert
  Gene/Insert name: SPZ1
  Species: H. sapiens (human)
  Insert size (bp): 1394
  Entrez Gene: SPZ1 (a.k.a. FLJ25709, NYD-TSP1)
  Promoter: EF1a
  Cloning method: Unknown
  Sequencing primers: 5′ GGGTGGAGACTGAAGTTAGGCCAG; 3′ CACATAGCGTAAAAGGAGCAACATAG
Terms and licenses: Academic/Nonprofit Terms; Industry Terms: Not Available to Industry
Depositor comments: NM_032567,ENST00000296739 . The transcription factor ORF portion of this plasmid was synthesized by Genewiz. Please test multiple small colonies in case of plasmid recombination. To make this collection available in a timely manner, a portion of this collection was not fully sequenced by Addgene. If an Addgene verified full plasmid sequence is not available, please contact us prior to placing an order to request the full sequence.
How to cite: TFORF1084 was a gift from Feng Zhang (Addgene plasmid # 143464 ; http://n2t.net/addgene:143464 ; RRID:Addgene_143464)
