>Addgene plasmid #143464 | TFORF1084 | depositor partial sequence | sequence record 282530 | Insert
ACCGCCACCATGGCCAGCTCTGCTAAGTCAGCTGAGATGCCCACCATCTCCAAAACCGTTAACCCTACTC
CTGATCCTCATCAAGAATATCTGGACCCTAGGATTACCATTGCCTTATTCGAAATTGGATCACATTCCCC
TTCCTCCTGGGGCTCTCTCCCTTTCCTAAAGAATAGCAGCCATCAAGTTACAGAACAACAGACTGCACAG
AAGTTTAACAATCTCTTAAAAGAAATTAAAGATATTCTTAAAAATATGGCAGGTTTTGAAGAGAAGATCA
CAGAAGCAAAAGAACTTTTTGAGGAAACCAATATTACTGAGGATGTGTCAGCCCACAAAGAAAATATCAG
AGGACTTGACAAAATCAATGAAATGTTATCAACAAACCTGCCTGTTAGTTTAGCCCCAGAGAAAGAAGAC
AATGAAAAGAAACAGGAGATGATATTGGAAACCAATATTACTGAGGATGTGTCAGCCCACAAAGAAAATA
TCAGAGGACTTGACAAAATCAATGAAATGTTATCAACAAACCTGCCTGTTAGTTTAGCCCCAGAGAAAGA
AGACAATGAAAAGAAACAGCAGATGATAATGGAAAACCAGAACTCTGAGAACACCGCACAAGTTTTTGCA
AGAGATTTGGTAAATCGTTTAGAAGAAAAAAAAGTCCTTAACGAAACTCAACAAAGTCAGGAAAAAGCAA
AAAACAGACTTAATGTTCAAGAAGAAACTATGAAAATTAGGAACAACATGGAGCAGTTACTACAGGAAGC
AGAACACTGGAGTAAACAACATACTGAGCTCAGTAAACTGATAAAATCCTATCAGAAATCTCAGAAAGAC
ATAAGTGAAACTCTTGGAAATAATGGAGTCGGTTTCCAAACCCAGCCAAATAATGAAGTGTCGGCTAAGC
ATGAGCTGGAGGAACAGGTGAAGAAACTGAGCCATGACACCTATTCATTGCAGTTGATGGCAGCTTTGCT
AGAGAATGAATGCCAAATCTTACAGCAGAGAGTAGAGATTCTCAAGGAACTCCATCATCAGAAACAGGGA
ACTCTGCAAGAGAAGCCAATTCAGATAAACTATAAACAGGACAAGAAAAATCAGAAGCCATCAGAAGCAA
AGAAAGTAGAAATGTATAAGCAGAACAAGCAAGCAATGAAGGGTACATTTTGGAAAAAAGACAGATCCTG
TAGAAGCCTGGATGTTTGTCTTAATAAGAAAGCTTGCAATACCCAGTTCAATATTCATGTTGCAAGAAAA
GCTCTTAGGGGAAAAATGAGGTCAGCTAGCAGCCTAAGATAGTAATGAACTAGTCCGTAACTTGAAAGTA
TTTCGATTTCTTGGCTTTATATATCTTGTGGAAAGGACGACGTTATATGGGTGCGGTTATAAAC
