>Addgene plasmid #143464 | TFORF1084 | depositor partial sequence | sequence record 282531 | Barcode
CGTTATATGGGTGCGGTTATAAAC
